>Addgene plasmid #152870 | pGBW-m4133444 | depositor full sequence | sequence record 295882 | Full Sequence
CACCATGAAAATGTCAGATGTAAAGTGCACATCAGTAGTCTTACTCTCAGTTTTGCAACAACTCAGAGTA
GAATCATCATCTAAATTGTGGGCTCAATGTGTCCAGTTACACAATGACATTCTCTTAGCTAAAGATACTA
CTGAAGCCTTTGAAAAAATGGTTTCACTACTTTCTGTTTTGCTTTCCATGCAGGGTGCTGTAGACATAAA
CAAGCTTTGTGAAGAAATGCTGGACAACAGGGCAACCTTAGAAAACCTTTACTTTCAGTCGGGACGGCGA
ATCCCGGGGCTGATAAATCCCTGGAAAAGGAGATGGAAGAAGAACTTTATTGCAGTGTCTGCGGCTAACC
GGTTCAAAAAGATCAGTTCAAGCGGCGCCCTAGATTACGACATTCCTACGACCGCCTCCGAGAATCTCTA
TTTCCAGGGTGAATTTGGCTTGGCACAACATGACGAGGCCGTCGATAACAAGTTTAATAAAGAACAGCAG
AACGCTTTCTATGAGATCCTTCACTTACCAAATCTGAACGAAGAGCAACGCAACGCTTTCATTCAGAGCC
TGAAAGACGATCCCTCGCAGTCTGCAAATCTCCTGGCCGAAGCCAAGAAGCTGAATGACGCACAGGCTCC
AAAAGTTGATAACAAGTTTAACAAGGAGCAGCAGAATGCTTTCTACGAGATATTGCACCTTCCTAATCTG
AATGAGGAACAAAGAAATGCATTTATCCAGTCCCTAAAAGACGATCCATCACAGAGTGCCAACCTGCTTG
CGGAAGCCAAAAAGCTCAATGATGCCCAGGCCCCGAAAGTAGACGCGAACCATCAATAAGGATCCGCAGG
CCTCTGCTAGCTTGACTGACTGAGATACAGCGTACCTTCAGCTCACAGACATGATAAGATACATTGATGA
GTTTGGACAAACCACAACTAGAATGCAGTGAAAAAAATGCTTTATTTGTGAAATTTGTGATGCTATTGCT
TTATTTGTAACCATTATAAGCTGCAATAAACAAGTTAACAACAACAATTGCATTCATTTTATGTTTCAGG
TTCAGGGGGAGGTGTGGGAGGTTTTTTAAAGCAAGTAAAACCTCTACAAATGTGGTATTGGCCCATCTCT
ATCGGTATCGTAGCATAACCCCTTGGGGCCTCTAAACGGGTCTTGAGGGGTTTTTTGTGCCCCTCGGGCC
GGATTGCTATCTACCGGCATTGGCGCAGAAAAAAATGCCTGATGCGACGCTGCGCGTCTTATACTCCCAC
ATATGCCAGATTCAGCAACGGATACGGCTTCCCCAACTTGCCCACTTCCATACGTGTCCTCCTTACCAGA
AATTTATCCTTAAGGTCGTCAGCTATCCTGCAGGCGATCTCTCGATTTCGATCAAGACATTCCTTTAATG
GTCTTTTCTGGACACCACTAGGGGTCAGAAGTAGTTCATCAAACTTTCTTCCCTCCCTAATCTCATTGGT
TACCTTGGGCTATCGAAACTTAATTAACCAGTCAAGTCAGCTACTTGGCGAGATCGACTTGTCTGGGTTT
CGACTACGCTCAGAATTGCGTCAGTCAAGTTCGATCTGGTCCTTGCTATTGCACCCGTTCTCCGATTACG
AGTTTCATTTAAATCATGTGAGCAAAAGGCCAGCAAAAGGCCAGGAACCGTAAAAAGGCCGCGTTGCTGG
CGTTTTTCCATAGGCTCCGCCCCCCTGACGAGCATCACAAAAATCGACGCTCAAGTCAGAGGTGGCGAAA
CCCGACAGGACTATAAAGATACCAGGCGTTTCCCCCTGGAAGCTCCCTCGTGCGCTCTCCTGTTCCGACC
CTGCCGCTTACCGGATACCTGTCCGCCTTTCTCCCTTCGGGAAGCGTGGCGCTTTCTCATAGCTCACGCT
GTAGGTATCTCAGTTCGGTGTAGGTCGTTCGCTCCAAGCTGGGCTGTGTGCACGAACCCCCCGTTCAGCC
CGACCGCTGCGCCTTATCCGGTAACTATCGTCTTGAGTCCAACCCGGTAAGACACGACTTATCGCCACTG
GCAGCAGCCACTGGTAACAGGATTAGCAGAGCGAGGTATGTAGGCGGTGCTACAGAGTTCTTGAAGTGGT
GGCCTAACTACGGCTACACTAGAAGAACAGTATTTGGTATCTGCGCTCTGCTGAAGCCAGTTACCTTCGG
AAAAAGAGTTGGTAGCTCTTGATCCGGCAAACAAACCACCGCTGGTAGCGGTGGTTTTTTTGTTTGCAAG
CAGCAGATTACGCGCAGAAAAAAAGGATCTCAAGAAGATCCTTTGATCTTTTCTACGGGGTCTGACGCTC
AGTGGAACGAAAACTCACGTTAAGGGATTTTGGTCATGAGATTATCAAAAAGGATCTTCACCTAGATCCT
TTTAAATTAAAAATGAAGTTTTAAATCAATCTAAAGTATATATGAGTAAACTTGGTCTGACAGTTACCAA
TGCTTAATCAGTGAGGCACCTATCTCAGCGATCTGTCTATTTCGTTCATCCATAGTTGCATTTAAATTTC
CGAACTCTCCAAGGCCCTCGTCGGAAAATCTTCAAACCTTTCGTCCGATCCATCTTGCAGGCTACCTCTC
GAACGAACTATCGCAAGTCTCTTGGCCGGCCTTGCGCCTTGGCTATTGCTTGGCAGCGCCTATCGCCAGG
TATTACTCCAATCCCGAATATCCGAGATCGGGATCACCCGAGAGAAGTTCAACCTACATCCTCAATCCCG
ATCTATCCGAGATCCGAGGAATATCGAAATCGGGGCGCGCCTGGCCTCCGCGCCGGGTTTTGGCGCCTCC
CGCGGGCGCCCCCCTCGTCACGGCGAGCGCTGCCACGTCAGACGAAGGGCGCAGGAGCGTCCTGATCCTT
CCGCCCGGACGCTCAGGACAGCGGCCCGCTGCTCATAAGACTCGGCCTTAGAACCCCAGTATCAGCAGAA
GGACATTTTAGGACGGGACTTGGGTGACTCTAGGGCACTGGTTTTCTTTCCAGAGAGCGGAACAGGCGAG
GAAAAGTAGTCCCTTCTCGGCGATTCTGCGGAGGGATCTCCGTGGGGCGGTGAACGCCGATGATTATATA
AGGACGCGCCGGGTGTGGCACAGCTAGTTCCGTCGCAGCCGGGATTTGGGTCGCGGTTCTTGTTTGTGGA
TCGCTGTGATCGTCACTTGGTGAGTAGCGGGCTGCTGGGCTGGCCGGGGCTTTCGTGGCCGCCGGGCCGC
TCGGTGGGACGGAAGCGTGTGGAGAGACCGCCAAGGGCTGTAGTCTGGGTCCGCGAGCAAGGTTGCCCTG
AACTGGGGGTTGGGGGGAGCGCAGCAAAATGGCGGCTGTTCCCGAGTCTTGAATGGAAGACGCTTGTGAG
GCGGGCTGTGAGGTCGTTGAAACAAGGTGGGGGGCATGGTGGGCGGCAAGAACCCAAGGTCTTGAGCCCT
TCGCTAATGCGGGAAAGCTCTTATTCGGGTGAGATGGGCTGGGCACCATCTGGGGACCCTGACGTGAAGT
TTGTCACTGACTGGAGAACTCGGTTTGTCGTCTGTTGCGGGGGCGGCAGTTATGGCGGTGCCGTTGGGCA
GTGCACCCGTACCTTTGGGAGCGCGCGCCCTCGTCGTGTCGTGACGTCACCCGTTCTGTTGGCTTATAAT
GCAGGGTGGGGCCACCTGCCGGTAGGTGTGCGGTAGGCTTTTCTCCGTCGCAGGACGCAGGGTTCGGGCC
TAGGGTAGGCTCTCCTGAATCGACAGGCGCCGGACCTCTGGTGAGGGGAGGGATAAGTGAGGCGTCAGTT
TCTTTGGTCGGTTTTATGTACCTATCTTCTTAAGTAGCTGAAGCTCCGGTTTTGAACTATGCGCTCGGGG
TTGGCGAGTGTGTTTTGTGAAGTTTTTTAGGCACCTTTTGAAATGTAATCATTTGGGTCAATATGTAATT
TTCAGTGTTAGACTTGTAAATTGTCCGCTAAATTCTGGCCGTTTTTGGCTTTTTTGTTAGACAACATGGG
TAAAAAGCCTGAACTCACCGCGACGTCTGTCGAGAAGTTTCTGATCGAAAAGTTCGACAGCGTCTCCGAC
CTGATGCAGCTCTCGGAGGGCGAAGAATCTCGTGCTTTCAGCTTCGATGTAGGAGGGCGTGGATATGTCC
TGCGGGTAAATAGCTGCGCCGATGGTTTCTACAAAGATCGTTATGTTTATCGGCACTTTGCATCCGCCGC
GCTCCCGATTCCGGAAGTGCTTGACATTGGGGAGTTCAGCGAGAGCCTGACCTATTGCATCTCCCGCCGT
GCACAGGGTGTCACGTTGCAAGACCTGCCTGAAACCGAACTGCCCGCTGTTCTGCAGCCGGTCGCGGAGG
CAATGGATGCCATCGCTGCCGCCGATCTTAGCCAGACGAGCGGGTTCGGCCCATTCGGACCGCAAGGAAT
CGGTCAATACACTACATGGCGTGATTTCATATGCGCGATTGCTGATCCCCATGTGTATCACTGGCAAACT
GTGATGGACGACACCGTCAGTGCGTCCGTCGCGCAGGCTCTCGATGAGCTGATGCTTTGGGCCGAGGACT
GCCCCGAAGTCCGGCACCTCGTGCACGCGGATTTCGGCTCCAACAATGTCCTGACGGACAATGGCCGCAT
AACAGCGGTCATTGACTGGAGCGAGGCGATGTTCGGGGATTCCCAATACGAGGTCGCCAACATCTTCTTC
TGGAGGCCGTGGTTGGCTTGTATGGAGCAGCAGACGCGCTACTTCGAGCGGAGGCATCCGGAGCTTGCAG
GATCGCCCCGGCTCCGGGCGTATATGCTCCGCATTGGTCTTGACCAACTCTATCAGAGCTTGGTTGACGG
CAATTTCGATGATGCAGCTTGGGCGCAGGGTCGATGCGACGCAATCGTCCGATCCGGAGCCGGGACTGTC
GGGCGTACACAAATCGCCCGCAGAAGCGCCGCCGTCTGGACCGATGGCTGTGTAGAAGTACTCGCCGATA
GTGGAAACCGACGCCCCAGCACTCGTCCGAGGGCAAAGGAATAAGCTAGTATGTAAGCCTAGTCTTAGAT
AATAAAATCGCTATCCATCGAAGATGGATGTGTGTTGGTTTTTTGTGTGTGTAACGCTAGGCGCGCCTGG
TGTACCGAGAACGATCCTCTCAGTGCGAGTCTCGACGATCCATATCGTTGCTTGGCAGTCAGCCAGTCGG
AATCCAGCTTGGGACCCAGGAAGTCCAATCGTCAGATATTGTACTCAAGCCTGGTCACGGCAGCGTACCG
ATCTGTTTAAACCTAGATATTGATAGTCTGATCGGTCAACGTATAATCGAGTCCTAGCTTTTGCAAACAT
CTATCAAGAGACAGGATCAGCAGGAGGCTTTCGCATGAGTATTCAACATTTCCGTGTCGCCCTTATTCCC
TTTTTTGCGGCATTTTGCCTTCCTGTTTTTGCTCACCCAGAAACGCTGGTGAAAGTAAAAGATGCTGAAG
ATCAGTTGGGTGCGCGAGTGGGTTACATCGAACTGGATCTCAACAGCGGTAAGATCCTTGAGAGTTTTCG
CCCCGAAGAACGCTTTCCAATGATGAGCACTTTTAAAGTTCTGCTATGTGGCGCGGTATTATCCCGTATT
GACGCCGGGCAAGAGCAACTCGGTCGCCGCATACACTATTCTCAGAATGACTTGGTTGAGTATTCACCAG
TCACAGAAAAGCATCTTACGGATGGCATGACAGTAAGAGAATTATGCAGTGCTGCCATAACCATGAGTGA
TAACACTGCGGCCAACTTACTTCTGACAACGATTGGAGGACCGAAGGAGCTAACCGCTTTTTTGCACAAC
ATGGGGGATCATGTAACTCGCCTTGATCGTTGGGAACCGGAGCTGAATGAAGCCATACCAAACGACGAGC
GTGACACCACGATGCCTGTAGCAATGGCAACAACCTTGCGTAAACTATTAACTGGCGAACTACTTACTCT
AGCTTCCCGGCAACAGTTGATAGACTGGATGGAGGCGGATAAAGTTGCAGGACCACTTCTGCGCTCGGCC
CTTCCGGCTGGCTGGTTTATTGCTGATAAATCTGGAGCCGGTGAGCGTGGGTCTCGCGGTATCATTGCAG
CACTGGGGCCAGATGGTAAGCCCTCCCGTATCGTAGTTATCTACACGACGGGGAGTCAGGCAACTATGGA
TGAACGAAATAGACAGATCGCTGAGATAGGTGCCTCACTGATTAAGCATTGGTAACCGATTCTAGGTGCA
TTGGCGCAGAAAAAAATGCCTGATGCGACGCTGCGCGTCTTATACTCCCACATATGCCAGATTCAGCAAC
GGATACGGCTTCCCCAACTTGCCCACTTCCATACGTGTCCTCCTTACCAGAAATTTATCCTTAAGATCGT
TTAAACTCGACTCTGGCTCTATCGAATCTCCGTCGTTTCGAGCTTACGCGAACAGCCGTGGCGCTCATTT
GCTCGTCGGGCATCGAATCTCGTCAGCTATCGTCAGCTTACCTTTTTGGCAGCGATCGCGGCTCCCGACA
TCTTGGACCATTAGCTCCACAGGTATCTTCTTCCCTCTAGTGGTCATAACAGCAGCTTCAGCTACCTCTC
AATTCAAAAAACCCCTCAAGACCCGTTTAGAGGCCCCAAGGGGTTATGCTATCAATCGTTGCGTTACACA
CACAAAAAACCAACACACATCCATCTTCGATGGATAGCGATTTTATTATCTAACTGCTGATCGAGTGTAG
CCAGATCTAGTAATCAATTACGGGGTCATTAGTTCATAGCCCATATATGGAGTTCCGCGTTACATAACTT
ACGGTAAATGGCCCGCCTGGCTGACCGCCCAACGACCCCCGCCCATTGACGTCAATAATGACGTATGTTC
CCATAGTAACGCCAATAGGGACTTTCCATTGACGTCAATGGGTGGAGTATTTACGGTAAACTGCCCACTT
GGCAGTACATCAAGTGTATCATATGCCAAGTACGCCCCCTATTGACGTCAATGACGGTAAATGGCCCGCC
TGGCATTATGCCCAGTACATGACCTTATGGGACTTTCCTACTTGGCAGTACATCTACGTATTAGTCATCG
CTATTACCATGCTGATGCGGTTTTGGCAGTACATCAATGGGCGTGGATAGCGGTTTGACTCACGGGGATT
TCCAAGTCTCCACCCCATTGACGTCAATGGGAGTTTGTTTTGGCACCAAAATCAACGGGACTTTCCAAAA
TGTCGTAACAACTCCGCCCCATTGACGCAAATGGGCGGTAGGCGTGTACGGTGGGAGGTCTATATAAGCA
GAGCTGGTTTAGTGAACCGTCAGATCAGATCTTTGTCGATCCTACCATCCACTCGACACACCCGCCAGCG
GCCGC
Features (pLannotate 1.2.2; 20 found; start..end, strand, type, name):
    305..382     +  CDS            MYLK2 (fragment): MYLK2_HUMAN - Experimental evidence at protein level: Swiss-Prot protein existence level 1. Implicated in the level of global muscle contraction and cardiac function. Phosphorylates a specific serine in the N-terminus of a myosin light chain. From Homo sapiens (Human).
    464..814     +  CDS            spa (fragment): SPA_STAAU - Experimental evidence at protein level: Swiss-Prot protein existence level 1. Plays a role in the inhibition of the host innate and adaptive immune responses. Possesses five immunoglobulin-binding domains that capture both the fragment crystallizable region (Fc region) and the Fab region (part of Ig that identifies antigen) of immunoglobulins (By similarity). In turn, Staphylococcus aureus is protected from phagocytic killing via inhibition of Ig Fc region. In addition, the host elicited B-cell response is prevented due to a decrease of antibody-secreting cell proliferation that en
    895..1016    -  polyA_signal   SV40 poly(A) signal: SV40 polyadenylation signal
   1039..1108    -  CDS            large T antigen (fragment): large T antigen from SV40 (simian virus 40)
   1131..1177    +  terminator     T7 terminator: transcription terminator for bacteriophage T7 RNA polymerase
   1207..1343    +  terminator     rrnG terminator: transcription terminator from the E. coli ribosomal RNA rrnG operon (Albrechtsen et al., 1991)
   1388..1459    +  misc_feature   3' β-globin insulator: insulator downstream of the human β-globin locus (Farrell et al., 2002)
   1685..2273    -  rep_origin     ori: high-copy-number ColE1/pMB1/pBR322/pUC origin of replication
   2445..2509    -  CDS            bla(M) (fragment): β-lactamase lacking the signal sequence; bla(M); allows cytosolic expression of β-lactamase
   2773..3982    +  promoter       UbC promoter: human ubiquitin C promoter
   3992..5013    +  CDS            HygR (fragment): hygromycin B phosphotransferase confers resistance to hygromycin
   5041..5089    +  polyA_signal   poly(A) signal: synthetic polyadenylation signal
   5355..6215    +  CDS            AmpR: β-lactamase; bla; confers resistance to ampicillin, carbenicillin, and related antibiotics
   6228..6364    +  terminator     rrnG terminator: transcription terminator from the E. coli ribosomal RNA rrnG operon (Albrechtsen et al., 1991)
   6509..6580    +  misc_feature   5' β-globin insulator: insulator upstream of the human β-globin locus (Farrell et al., 2002)
   6585..6631    -  terminator     T7 terminator: transcription terminator for bacteriophage T7 RNA polymerase
   6649..6697    -  polyA_signal   poly(A) signal: synthetic polyadenylation signal
   6778..7081    +  enhancer       CMV enhancer: human cytomegalovirus immediate early enhancer
   7154..7171    -  promoter       CMV promoter (fragment): human cytomegalovirus (CMV) immediate early promoter
   7234..7285    +  promoter       CMVd2 promoter: truncated human cytomegalovirus (CMV) immediate early promoter that yields moderately reduced expression relative to the full-length promoter
