[The description below was written by a language model from this plasmid's Addgene catalogue record and pLannotate feature annotations shown in this document.]
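Description:
pGBW-m4133444 is a mammalian expression plasmid for wild-type SARS-CoV-2 nsp7, a small non-structural protein processed from the ORF1ab polyprotein. It is built on the pTwist_CMV_Hygro_6 backbone. In bacteria it is maintained at high copy through a ColE1/pUC-type origin and selected with ampicillin via a full-length β-lactamase gene. A separate cassette, in which the human ubiquitin C promoter drives hygromycin B phosphotransferase followed by a synthetic polyadenylation signal, allows hygromycin selection of transfected mammalian cells.

The nsp7 insert (about 240 bp) is transcribed from a CMV immediate-early enhancer/promoter. The annotation software did not label nsp7 itself, but the circular map leaves an unannotated gap between the promoter elements near the end of the sequence and the first tag features, which fits the insert's position. The catalogue lists a C-terminal, backbone-encoded, TEV-cleavable TAP tag. This agrees with the two annotated coding fragments downstream. One is a short MYLK2-derived segment, most plausibly a calmodulin-binding peptide. The other is a Staphylococcus aureus protein A fragment supplying IgG-binding domains. These are the two standard modules of a tandem affinity purification tag, usually separated by a TEV protease site so that bound complexes can be released after the first capture step. An SV40 polyadenylation signal lies just downstream of the tag, although it is annotated on the opposite strand.

The expression unit is flanked by β-globin insulator elements and by T7 and rrnG transcription terminators, which help shield it from neighbouring transcription. The design suits transient or stable nsp7 expression in mammalian cells and affinity purification of nsp7 with associated proteins, though the record itself states only mammalian expression as the purpose.
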