Addgene plasmid #152870: pGBW-m4133444
Purpose: Mammalian expression plasmid for SARS-CoV-2 nsp7
Depositing lab: Ginkgo Bioworks & Benjie Chen. Depositing organization: Ginkgo Bioworks.
Backbone
  Vector backbone: pTwist_CMV_Hygro_6
  Backbone size w/o insert (bp): 6525
  Vector type: Mammalian Expression
  Selectable markers: Hygromycin
Growth in bacteria
  Bacterial resistance: Ampicillin, 100 μg/mL
  Growth temperature: 37°C
  Growth strain: DH5alpha
  Copy number: High Copy
Gene/Insert
  Gene/Insert name: SARS-CoV-2 nsp7
  Species: Severe acute respiratory syndrome coronavirus 2
  Insert size (bp): 242
  Mutation: wt
  Entrez Gene: ORF1ab (a.k.a. GU280_gp01)
  Promoter: CMV
  Tag / fusion protein: Cleavable TEV;TapTag (C terminal on backbone)
  Cloning method: Unknown
Resource information
  A portion of this plasmid was derived from a plasmid made by: GinkgoBioworks
Depositor comments: NCBI reference sequence: YP_009725303.1
How to cite: pGBW-m4133444 was a gift from Ginkgo Bioworks & Benjie Chen (Addgene plasmid # 152870 ; http://n2t.net/addgene:152870 ; RRID:Addgene_152870)
